Addgene plasmid #21109: pcDNA3.1/V5-His-TOPO-mir17-92
Depositing lab: Joshua Mendell. Depositing organization: Johns Hopkins University and School of Medicine. Publication: c-Myc-regulated microRNAs modulate E2F1 expression. O'Donnell KA, Wentzel EA, Zeller KI, Dang CV, Mendell JT. Nature. 2005 Jun 9. 435(7043):839-43. 10.1038/nature03677 PubMed 15944709.
Backbone
  Vector backbone: pcDNA3.1/V5-His-TOPO
  Backbone manufacturer: Invitrogen
  Backbone size w/o insert (bp): 5523
  Vector type: Mammalian Expression
  Selectable markers: Neomycin (select with G418)
Growth in bacteria
  Bacterial resistance: Ampicillin, 100 μg/mL
  Growth temperature: 37°C
  Growth strain: DH5alpha
  Copy number: High Copy
Gene/Insert
  Gene/Insert name: miR-17-92 cluster (alt name: miR17 cluster)
  Species: H. sapiens (human)
  Insert size (bp): 1117
  Entrez Gene: MIR17 (a.k.a. MIR17-5p, MIR91, MIRN17, MIRN91, hsa-mir-17, miR-17, miR17-3p, miRNA17, miRNA91)
  Cloning method: TOPO Cloning; 5′ cloning site TOPO (not destroyed); 3′ cloning site TOPO (not destroyed)
  Sequencing primers: 5′ T7; 3′ BGH reverse
Terms and licenses: Academic/Nonprofit Terms; Industry Terms: Not Available to Industry
How to cite: pcDNA3.1/V5-His-TOPO-mir17-92 was a gift from Joshua Mendell (Addgene plasmid # 21109 ; http://n2t.net/addgene:21109 ; RRID:Addgene_21109)
