[The description below was written by a language model from this plasmid's Addgene catalogue record and pLannotate feature annotations shown in this document.]
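Description:
pcDNA3.1/V5-His-TOPO-mir17-92 is a mammalian expression plasmid built on the commercial pcDNA3.1/V5-His-TOPO backbone, carrying a roughly 1.1 kb human genomic fragment spanning the miR-17-92 microRNA cluster inserted by TOPO cloning. It is maintained in E. coli as a high-copy plasmid through a ColE1/pUC-type origin and is selected with ampicillin via the β-lactamase gene. An f1 origin is also present for single-stranded DNA production. For mammalian cells, an SV40 early promoter drives a neomycin phosphotransferase gene terminated by an SV40 polyadenylation signal, allowing G418 selection of stable transfectants.

The insert sits downstream of the CMV immediate-early enhancer and promoter, with a T7 promoter just upstream of the cloning site and the bovine growth hormone polyadenylation signal downstream. The annotated sequence (about 6.6 kb, consistent with backbone plus insert) identifies six consecutive microRNA precursor hairpins in the sense orientation: three assigned to the mir-17 family, two to the mir-19 family and one to the mir-92 family, matching the expected polycistronic organisation of this cluster. CMV-driven transcription produces a single primary transcript that the cell's microRNA processing machinery cleaves into the individual mature microRNAs. The backbone's V5 epitope sequence lies downstream of the insert, but because the payload is non-coding RNA, the tag has no functional role here. Short matches annotated as HIV-1 LTR, ble, lac and lacI fragments appear to be backbone remnants or annotation artefacts rather than working elements.

The construct is suited to transient or stable overexpression of the miR-17-92 cluster in mammalian cells. The associated publication concerns c-Myc-regulated microRNAs that modulate E2F1 expression.
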