Features (pLannotate 1.2.2; 26 found; start..end, strand, type, name):
    234..822     -  rep_origin     ori: high-copy-number ColE1/pMB1/pBR322/pUC origin of replication
    993..1853    -  CDS            AmpR: β-lactamase; bla; confers resistance to ampicillin, carbenicillin, and related antibiotics
   1854..1958    -  promoter       AmpR promoter: bla
   2017..2069    -  misc_feature   bom (fragment): basis of mobility region from pBR322
   2224..2603    +  enhancer       CMV enhancer: human cytomegalovirus immediate early enhancer
   2604..2807    +  promoter       CMV promoter: human cytomegalovirus (CMV) immediate early promoter
   2803..2836    +  LTR            5' LTR (truncated) (fragment): truncated 5' long terminal repeat (LTR) from HIV-1
   2852..2870    +  promoter       T7 promoter: promoter for bacteriophage T7 RNA polymerase
   3131..3208    +  ncRNA          mir-17: Accession: RF00051 - mir-17 microRNA precursor family
   3269..3350    +  ncRNA          mir-17: Accession: RF00051 - mir-17 microRNA precursor family
   3420..3491    +  ncRNA          mir-19 (fragment): Accession: RF00245 - mir-19 microRNA precursor family
   3585..3661    +  ncRNA          mir-17: Accession: RF00051 - mir-17 microRNA precursor family
   3723..3797    +  ncRNA          mir-19: Accession: RF00245 - mir-19 microRNA precursor family
   3837..3914    +  ncRNA          mir-92: Accession: RF00464 - mir-92 microRNA precursor family
   4126..4167    +  CDS            V5 tag: epitope tag from simian virus 5
   4223..4447    +  polyA_signal   bGH poly(A) signal: bovine growth hormone polyadenylation signal
   4451..4472    +  promoter       SV40 promoter (fragment): SV40 enhancer and early promoter
   4493..4921    +  rep_origin     f1 ori (sequence partly withheld): f1 bacteriophage origin of replication; arrow indicates direction of (+) strand synthesis
   4935..5264    +  promoter       SV40 promoter: SV40 enhancer and early promoter
   5331..6122    +  CDS            neo: KKA2_KLEPN - Also known as kan, nptII. Experimental evidence at protein level: Swiss-Prot protein existence level 1. Resistance to kanamycin, neomycin, paromomycin, ribostamycin, butirosin and gentamicin B. From Klebsiella pneumoniae.
   6148..6306    +  CDS            ble (fragment): BLE_KLEPN - Experimental evidence at protein level: Swiss-Prot protein existence level 1. Binding protein with a strong affinity to the bleomycin family of antibiotics. Binds to CL990; an antimitotic-antibiotic compound. From Klebsiella pneumoniae.
   6301..6422    +  polyA_signal   SV40 poly(A) signal: SV40 polyadenylation signal
   6495..6511    -  protein_bind   lac operator: The lac repressor binds to the lac operator to inhibit transcription in E. coli. This inhibition can be relieved by adding lactose or isopropyl-β-D-thiogalactopyranoside (IPTG). lac repressor encoded by lacI
   6519..6549    -  promoter       lac promoter: promoter for the E. coli lac operon
   6564..6585    -  protein_bind   CAP binding site: CAP binding activates transcription in the presence of cAMP. E. coli catabolite activator protein
   6598..51      -  CDS            lacI (fragment) (across the origin): lac repressor; lacI; The lac repressor binds to the lac operator to inhibit transcription in E. coli. This inhibition can be relieved by adding lactose or isopropyl-β-D-thiogalactopyranoside (IPTG).
>Addgene plasmid #21109 | pcDNA3.1/V5-His-TOPO-mir17-92 | addgene full sequence | sequence record 142921 | Addgene NGS result
CATTAATGAATCGGCCAACGCGCGGGGAGAGGCGGTTTGCGTATTGGGCGCTCTTCCGCTTCCTCGCTCA
CTGACTCGCTGCGCTCGGTCGTTCGGCTGCGGCGAGCGGTATCAGCTCACTCAAAGGCGGTAATACGGTT
ATCCACAGAATCAGGGGATAACGCAGGAAAGAACATGTGAGCAAAAGGCCAGCAAAAGGCCAGGAACCGT
AAAAAGGCCGCGTTGCTGGCGTTTTTCCATAGGCTCCGCCCCCCTGACGAGCATCACAAAAATCGACGCT
CAAGTCAGAGGTGGCGAAACCCGACAGGACTATAAAGATACCAGGCGTTTCCCCCTGGAAGCTCCCTCGT
GCGCTCTCCTGTTCCGACCCTGCCGCTTACCGGATACCTGTCCGCCTTTCTCCCTTCGGGAAGCGTGGCG
CTTTCTCATAGCTCACGCTGTAGGTATCTCAGTTCGGTGTAGGTCGTTCGCTCCAAGCTGGGCTGTGTGC
ACGAACCCCCCGTTCAGCCCGACCGCTGCGCCTTATCCGGTAACTATCGTCTTGAGTCCAACCCGGTAAG
ACACGACTTATCGCCACTGGCAGCAGCCACTGGTAACAGGATTAGCAGAGCGAGGTATGTAGGCGGTGCT
ACAGAGTTCTTGAAGTGGTGGCCTAACTACGGCTACACTAGAAGAACAGTATTTGGTATCTGCGCTCTGC
TGAAGCCAGTTACCTTCGGAAAAAGAGTTGGTAGCTCTTGATCCGGCAAACAAACCACCGCTGGTAGCGG
TGGTTTTTTTGTTTGCAAGCAGCAGATTACGCGCAGAAAAAAAGGATCTCAAGAAGATCCTTTGATCTTT
TCTACGGGGTCTGACGCTCAGTGGAACGAAAACTCACGTTAAGGGATTTTGGTCATGAGATTATCAAAAA
GGATCTTCACCTAGATCCTTTTAAATTAAAAATGAAGTTTTAAATCAATCTAAAGTATATATGAGTAAAC
TTGGTCTGACAGTTACCAATGCTTAATCAGTGAGGCACCTATCTCAGCGATCTGTCTATTTCGTTCATCC
ATAGTTGCCTGACTCCCCGTCGTGTAGATAACTACGATACGGGAGGGCTTACCATCTGGCCCCAGTGCTG
CAATGATACCGCGAGACCCACGCTCACCGGCTCCAGATTTATCAGCAATAAACCAGCCAGCCGGAAGGGC
CGAGCGCAGAAGTGGTCCTGCAACTTTATCCGCCTCCATCCAGTCTATTAATTGTTGCCGGGAAGCTAGA
GTAAGTAGTTCGCCAGTTAATAGTTTGCGCAACGTTGTTGCCATTGCTACAGGCATCGTGGTGTCACGCT
CGTCGTTTGGTATGGCTTCATTCAGCTCCGGTTCCCAACGATCAAGGCGAGTTACATGATCCCCCATGTT
GTGCAAAAAAGCGGTTAGCTCCTTCGGTCCTCCGATCGTTGTCAGAAGTAAGTTGGCCGCAGTGTTATCA
CTCATGGTTATGGCAGCACTGCATAATTCTCTTACTGTCATGCCATCCGTAAGATGCTTTTCTGTGACTG
GTGAGTACTCAACCAAGTCATTCTGAGAATAGTGTATGCGGCGACCGAGTTGCTCTTGCCCGGCGTCAAT
ACGGGATAATACCGCGCCACATAGCAGAACTTTAAAAGTGCTCATCATTGGAAAACGTTCTTCGGGGCGA
AAACTCTCAAGGATCTTACCGCTGTTGAGATCCAGTTCGATGTAACCCACTCGTGCACCCAACTGATCTT
CAGCATCTTTTACTTTCACCAGCGTTTCTGGGTGAGCAAAAACAGGAAGGCAAAATGCCGCAAAAAAGGG
AATAAGGGCGACACGGAAATGTTGAATACTCATACTCTTCCTTTTTCAATATTATTGAAGCATTTATCAG
GGTTATTGTCTCATGAGCGGATACATATTTGAATGTATTTAGAAAAATAAACAAATAGGGGTTCCGCGCA
CATTTCCCCGAAAAGTGCCACCTGACGTCGACGGATCGGGAGATCTCCCGATCCCCTATGGTGCACTCTC
AGTACAATCTGCTCTGATGCCGCATAGTTAAGCCAGTATCTGCTCCCTGCTTGTGTGTTGGAGGTCGCTG
AGTAGTGCGCGAGCAAAATTTAAGCTACAACAAGGCAAGGCTTGACCGACAATTGCATGAAGAATCTGCT
TAGGGTTAGGCGTTTTGCGCTGCTTCGCGATGTACGGGCCAGATATACGCGTTGACATTGATTATTGACT
AGTTATTAATAGTAATCAATTACGGGGTCATTAGTTCATAGCCCATATATGGAGTTCCGCGTTACATAAC
TTACGGTAAATGGCCCGCCTGGCTGACCGCCCAACGACCCCCGCCCATTGACGTCAATAATGACGTATGT
TCCCATAGTAACGCCAATAGGGACTTTCCATTGACGTCAATGGGTGGAGTATTTACGGTAAACTGCCCAC
TTGGCAGTACATCAAGTGTATCATATGCCAAGTACGCCCCCTATTGACGTCAATGACGGTAAATGGCCCG
CCTGGCATTATGCCCAGTACATGACCTTATGGGACTTTCCTACTTGGCAGTACATCTACGTATTAGTCAT
CGCTATTACCATGGTGATGCGGTTTTGGCAGTACATCAATGGGCGTGGATAGCGGTTTGACTCACGGGGA
TTTCCAAGTCTCCACCCCATTGACGTCAATGGGAGTTTGTTTTGGCACCAAAATCAACGGGACTTTCCAA
AATGTCGTAACAACTCCGCCCCATTGACGCAAATGGGCGGTAGGCGTGTACGGTGGGAGGTCTATATAAG
CAGAGCTCTCTGGCTAACTAGAGAACCCACTGCTTACTGGCTTATCGAAATTAATACGACTCACTATAGG
GAGACCCAAGCTGGCTAGTTAAGCTTGGTACCGAGCTCGGATCCACTAGTCCAGTGTGGTGGAATTGCCC
TTCCGGAATTCCTAAATGGACCTCATATCTTTGAGATAATTAAACTAATTTTTTCTTCCCCATTAGGGAT
TATGCTGAATTTGTATGGTTTATAGTTGTTAGAGTTTGAGGTGTTAATTCTAATTATCTATTTCAAATTT
AGCAGGAAAAAAGAGAACATCACCTTGTAAAACTGAAGATTGTGACCAGTCAGAATAATGTCAAAGTGCT
TACAGTGCAGGTAGTGATATGTGCATCTACTGCAGTGAAGGCACTTGTAGCATTATGGTGACAGCTGCCT
CGGGAAGCCAAGTTGGGCTTTAAAGTGCAGGGCCTGCTGATGTTGAGTGCTTTTTGTTCTAAGGTGCATC
TAGTGCAGATAGTGAAGTAGATTAGCATCTACTGCCCTAAGTGCTCCTTCTGGCATAAGAAGTTATGTAT
TCATCCAATAATTCAAGCCAAGCAAGTATATAGGTGTTTTAATAGTTTTTGTTTGCAGTCCTCTGTTAGT
TTTGCATAGTTGCACTACAAGAAGAATGTAGTTGTGCAAATCTATGCAAAACTGATGGTGGCCTGCTATT
TCCTTCAAATGAATGATTTTTACTAATTTTGTGTACTTTTATTGTGTCGATGTAGAATCTGCCTGGTCTA
TCTGATGTGACAGCTTCTGTAGCACTAAAGTGCTTATAGTGCAGGTAGTGTTTAGTTATCTACTGCATTA
TGAGCACTTAAAGTACTGCTAGCTGTAGAACTCCAGCTTCGGCCTGTCGCCCAATCAAACTGTCCTGTTA
CTGAACACTGTTCTATGGTTAGTTTTGCAGGTTTGCATCCAGCTGTGTGATATTCTGCTGTGCAAATCCA
TGCAAAACTGACTGTGGTAGTGAAAAGTCTGTAGAAAAGTAAGGGAAACTCAAACCCCTTTCTACACAGG
TTGGGATCGGTTGCAATGCTGTGTTTCTGTATGGTATTGCACTTGTCCCGGCCTGTTGAGTTTGGTGGGG
ATTGTGACCAGAAGATTTTGAAAATTAAATATTACTGAAGATTTCGACTTCCACTGTTAAATGTACAAGA
TACATGAAATATTAAAGAAAATGTGTAACTTTTTGTGTAAATACATCTTGTCTTGTTTTCGAATTCCGGA
AGGGCAATTCTGCAGATATCCAGCACAGTGGCGGCCGCTCGAGTCTAGAGGGCCCGCGGTTCGAAGGTAA
GCCTATCCCTAACCCTCTCCTCGGTCTCGATTCTACGCGTACCGGTCATCATCACCATCACCATTGAGTT
TAAACCCGCTGATCAGCCTCGACTGTGCCTTCTAGTTGCCAGCCATCTGTTGTTTGCCCCTCCCCCGTGC
CTTCCTTGACCCTGGAAGGTGCCACTCCCACTGTCCTTTCCTAATAAAATGAGGAAATTGCATCGCATTG
TCTGAGTAGGTGTCATTCTATTCTGGGGGGTGGGGTGGGGCAGGACAGCAAGGGGGAGGATTGGGAAGAC
AATAGCAGGCATGCTGGGGATGCGGTGGGCTCTATGGCTTCTGAGGCGGAAAGAACCAGCTGGGGCTCTA
GGGGGTATCCCC
[124 nt withheld, positions 4493-4616]
C
[91 nt withheld, positions 4618-4708]
A
[49 nt withheld, positions 4710-4758]
CCTTTGACGTTGGAGTCCACGTTCTTT
[37 nt withheld, positions 4786-4822]
ACCCTATCTCGGTCTATTCTTTTGATTTATAAGGGATTTTGCCGATTTCGGCCTATTGGTTAAAAAATGA
GCTGATTTAACAAAAATTTAACGCGAATTAATTCTGTGGAATGTGTGTCAGTTAGGGTGTGGAAAGTCCC
CAGGCTCCCCAGCAGGCAGAAGTATGCAAAGCATGCATCTCAATTAGTCAGCAACCAGGTGTGGAAAGTC
CCCAGGCTCCCCAGCAGGCAGAAGTATGCAAAGCATGCATCTCAATTAGTCAGCAACCATAGTCCCGCCC
CTAACTCCGCCCATCCCGCCCCTAACTCCGCCCAGTTCCGCCCATTCTCCGCCCCATGGCTGACTAATTT
TTTTTATTTATGCAGAGGCCGAGGCCGCCTCTGCCTCTGAGCTATTCCAGAAGTAGTGAGGAGGCTTTTT
TGGAGGCCTAGGCTTTTGCAAAAAGCTCCCGGGAGCTTGTATATCCATTTTCGGATCTGATCAAGAGACA
GGATGAGGATCGTTTCGCATGATTGAACAAGATGGATTGCACGCAGGTTCTCCGGCCGCTTGGGTGGAGA
GGCTATTCGGCTATGACTGGGCACAACAGACAATCGGCTGCTCTGATGCCGCCGTGTTCCGGCTGTCAGC
GCAGGGGCGCCCGGTTCTTTTTGTCAAGACCGACCTGTCCGGTGCCCTGAATGAACTGCAGGACGAGGCA
GCGCGGCTATCGTGGCTGGCCACGACGGGCGTTCCTTGCGCAGCTGTGCTCGACGTTGTCACTGAAGCGG
GAAGGGACTGGCTGCTATTGGGCGAAGTGCCGGGGCAGGATCTCCTGTCATCTCACCTTGCTCCTGCCGA
GAAAGTATCCATCATGGCTGATGCAATGCGGCGGCTGCATACGCTTGATCCGGCTACCTGCCCATTCGAC
CACCAAGCGAAACATCGCATCGAGCGAGCACGTACTCGGATGGAAGCCGGTCTTGTCGATCAGGATGATC
TGGACGAAGAGCATCAGGGGCTCGCGCCAGCCGAACTGTTCGCCAGGCTCAAGGCGCGCATGCCCGACGG
CGAGGATCTCGTCGTGACCCATGGCGATGCCTGCTTGCCGAATATCATGGTGGAAAATGGCCGCTTTTCT
GGATTCATCGACTGTGGCCGGCTGGGTGTGGCGGACCGCTATCAGGACATAGCGTTGGCTACCCGTGATA
TTGCTGAAGAGCTTGGCGGCGAATGGGCTGACCGCTTCCTCGTGCTTTACGGTATCGCCGCTCCCGATTC
GCAGCGCATCGCCTTCTATCGCCTTCTTGACGAGTTCTTCTGAGCGGGACTCTGGGGTTCGCGAAATGAC
CGACCAAGCGACGCCCAACCTGCCATCACGAGATTTCGATTCCACCGCCGCCTTCTATGAAAGGTTGGGC
TTCGGAATCGTTTTCCGGGACGCCGGCTGGATGATCCTCCAGCGCGGGGATCTCATGCTGGAGTTCTTCG
CCCACCCCAACTTGTTTATTGCAGCTTATAATGGTTACAAATAAAGCAATAGCATCACAAATTTCACAAA
TAAAGCATTTTTTTCACTGCATTCTAGTTGTGGTTTGTCCAAACTCATCAATGTATCTTATCATGTCTGT
ATACCGTCGACCTCTAGCTAGAGCTTGGCGTAATCATGGTCATAGCTGTTTCCTGTGTGAAATTGTTATC
CGCTCACAATTCCACACAACATACGAGCCGGAAGCATAAAGTGTAAAGCCTGGGGTGCCTAATGAGTGAG
CTAACTCACATTAATTGCGTTGCGCTCACTGCCCGCTTTCCAGTCGGGAAACCTGTCGTGCCAGCTG
