>Addgene plasmid #21109 | pcDNA3.1/V5-His-TOPO-mir17-92 | depositor partial sequence | sequence record 9792 | Author sequence
CCGGAATTCCTAAATGGACCTCATATCTTTGAGATAATTAAACTAATTTTTTCTTCCCCATTAGGGATTA
TGCTGAATTTGTATGGTTTATAGTTGTTAGAGTTTGAGGTGTTAATTCTAATTATCTATTTCAAATTTAG
CAGGAAAAAAGAGAACATCACCTTGTAAAACTGAAGATTGTGACCAGTCAGAATAATGTCAAAGTGCTTA
CAGTGCAGGTAGTGATATGTGCATCTACTGCAGTGAAGGCACTTGTAGCATTATGGTGACAGCTGCCTCG
GGAAGCCAAGTTGGGCTTTAAAGTGCAGGGCCTGCTGATGTTGAGTGCTTTTTGTTCTAAGGTGCATCTA
GTGCAGATAGTGAAGTAGATTAGCATCTACTGCCCTAAGTGCTCCTTCTGGCATAAGAAGTTATGTATTC
ATCCAATAATTCAAGCCAAGCAAGTATATAGGTGTTTTAATAGTTTTTGTTTGCAGTCCTCTGTTAGTTT
TGCATAGTTGCACTACAAGAAGAATGTAGTTGTGCAAATCTATGCAAAACTGATGGTGGCCTGCTATTTC
CTTCAAATGAATGATTTTTACTAATTTTGTGTACTTTTATTGTGTCGATGTAGAATCTGCCTGGTCTATC
TGATGTGACAGCTTCTGTAGCACTAAAGTGCTTATAGTGCAGGTAGTGTTTAGTTATCTACTGCATTATG
AGCACTTAAAGTACTGCTAGCTGTAGAACTCCAGCTTCGGCCTGTCGCCCAATCAAACTGTCCTGTTACT
GAACACTGTTCTATGGTTAGTTTTGCAGGTTTGCATCCAGCTGTGTGATATTCTGCTGTGCAAATCCATG
CAAAACTGACTGTGGTAGTGAAAAGTCTGTAGAAAAGTAAGGGAAACTCAAACCCCTTTCTACACAGGTT
GGGATCGGTTGCAATGCTGTGTTTCTGTATGGTATTGCACTTGTCCCGGCCTGTTGAGTTTGGTGGGGAT
TGTGACCAGAAGATTTTGAAAATTAAATATTACTGAAGATTTCGACTTCCACTGTTAAATGTACAAGATA
CATGAAATATTAAAGAAAATGTGTAACTTTTTGTGTAAATACATCTTGTCTTGTTTTCGAATTCCGG
