>Addgene plasmid #21109 | pcDNA3.1/V5-His-TOPO-mir17-92 | addgene partial sequence | sequence record 27102 | 21109 with T7
CCGAGCTCGGATCCACTAGTCCAGTGTGGTGGAATTGCCCTTCCGGAATTCCTAAATGGACCTCATATCT
TTGAGATAATTAAACTAATTTTTTCTTCCCCATTAGGGATTATGCTGAATTTGTATGGTTTATAGTTGTT
AGAGTTTGAGGTGTTAATTCTAATTATCTATTTCAAATTTAGCAGGAAAAAAGAGAACATCACCTTGTAA
AACTGAAGATTGTGACCAGTCAGAATAATGTCAAAGTGCTTACAGTGCAGGTAGTGATATGTGCATCTAC
TGCAGTGAAGGCACTTGTAGCATTATGGTGACAGCTGCCTCGGGAAGCCAAGTTGGGCTTTAAAGTGCAG
GGCCTGCTGATGTTGAGTGCTTTTTGTTCTAAGGTGCATCTAGTGCAGATAGTGAAGTAGATTAGCATCT
ACTGCCCTAAGTGCTCCTTCTGGCATAAGAAGTTATGTATTCATCCAATAATTCAAGCCAAGCAAGTATA
TAGGTGTTTTAATAGTTTTTGTTTGCAGTCCTCTGTTAGTTTTGCATAGTTGCACTACAAGAAGAATGTA
GTTGTGCAAATCTATGCAAAACTGATGGTGGCCTGCTATTTCCTTCAAATGAATGATTTTTACTAATTTT
GTGTACTTTTATTGTGTCGATGTAGAATCTGCCTGGTCTATCTGATGTGACAGCTTCTGTAGCACTAAAG
TGCTTATAGTGCAGGTAGTGTTTAGTTA
